Addgene plasmid #127037: pJUMP19-L3S1P51_T
Purpose: Basic Part T- Terminator; L3S1P51; synthetic terminator
Depositing lab: Chris French. Depositing organization: University of Edinburgh. Publication: Joint universal modular plasmids (JUMP): a flexible vector platform for synthetic biology. Valenzuela-Ortega M, French C. Synth Biol (Oxf). 2021 Feb 2;6(1):ysab003. doi: 10.1093/synbio/ysab003. eCollection 2021. PubMed 33623824.
Backbone
  Vector backbone: pJUMP19-Tac
  Backbone manufacturer: Backbone derived from SEVA.
  Vector type: Bacterial Expression, Synthetic Biology
Growth in bacteria
  Bacterial resistance: Ampicillin, 100 μg/mL
  Growth temperature: 37°C
  Growth strain: JM109
  Copy number: Low Copy
Gene/Insert
  Gene/Insert name: Part L3S1P51_T
  Species: Synthetic
  Mutation: None
  Cloning method: Restriction Enzyme; 5′ cloning site Unknown (unknown if destroyed)
Terms and licenses: Academic/Nonprofit Terms; Industry Terms: Not Available to Industry
Depositor comments: Part sub-domesticated from EcoFlex MoClo toolkit (PMID: 27096716) Please visit https://www.biorxiv.org/content/10.1101/799585v1 for bioRxiv preprint.
How to cite: pJUMP19-L3S1P51_T was a gift from Chris French (Addgene plasmid # 127037 ; http://n2t.net/addgene:127037 ; RRID:Addgene_127037)
