[The description below was written by a language model from this plasmid's Addgene catalogue record and pLannotate feature annotations shown in this document.]
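Description:
pJUMP19-L3S1P51_T is a basic-part plasmid from the Joint Universal Modular Plasmids (JUMP) platform, a synthetic-biology vector system whose backbones derive from the SEVA collection. It is built on pJUMP19-Tac and stores a single level-0 "T" (terminator) part: L3S1P51, a synthetic transcription terminator that was sub-domesticated from the EcoFlex MoClo toolkit. The plasmid is propagated in E. coli under ampicillin selection, provided by the TEM-type bla beta-lactamase gene with its native promoter, followed by an fd terminator. Replication relies on a ColE1/pMB1-family origin accompanied by the rop gene and the pBR322 bom region, which is consistent with the low copy number listed in the record. An incP oriT is also present, which can allow conjugative mobilisation when transfer functions are supplied in trans.

The automated annotation does not label the terminator part itself. The short interval between the annotated BioBrick prefix and suffix is the likely location of the L3S1P51 insert, though the record does not state this explicitly. Upstream lies a fragment of the constitutive J23119 promoter, and downstream of the suffix are a T7 gene 10 ribosome binding site, a GFP coding sequence (annotated as yEGFP) and the lambda t0 terminator. This layout places the part between a promoter and a fluorescent reporter, but the record does not say whether that arrangement is meant for screening or for measuring termination. An rrnB T1 terminator insulates the cargo region from the backbone. The plasmid's stated purpose is as a source of a reusable terminator module for hierarchical assembly of bacterial transcription units. The exact cloning sites are not recorded.
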