Features (pLannotate 1.2.2; 15 found; start..end, strand, type, name):
     13..37      +  promoter       J23119(SpeI) promoter (fragment): bacterial promoter (Registry of Standard Biological Parts BBa J23119) modified to end with an SpeI site
    101..122     +  misc_feature   BioBrick prefix: BioBrick prefix for parts that do not start with "ATG"
    232..252     +  misc_feature   BioBrick suffix: universal suffix for all parts
    280..300     +  RBS            RBS: efficient ribosome binding site from bacteriophage T7 gene 10 (Olins and Rangwala, 1989)
    308..1027    +  CDS            yEGFP: yEGFP is a fluorescent protein published in 1997.
   1067..1161    +  terminator     lambda t0 terminator: transcription terminator from phage lambda
   1234..1325    +  promoter       AmpR promoter: bla
   1326..2183    +  CDS            bla: BLAT_ECOLX - Experimental evidence at protein level: Swiss-Prot protein existence level 1. TEM-type are the most prevalent beta-lactamases in enterobacteria; they hydrolyze the beta-lactam bond in susceptible beta-lactam antibiotics, thus conferring resistance to penicillins and cephalosporins. TEM-3 and TEM-4 are capable of hydrolyzing cefotaxime and ceftazidime. TEM-5 is capable of hydrolyzing ceftazidime. TEM-6 is capable of hydrolyzing ceftazidime and aztreonam. TEM-8/CAZ-2, TEM- 16/CAZ-7 and TEM-24/CAZ-6 are markedly active against ceftazidime. IRT- 4 shows resistance to beta-lactamase in
   2190..2229    +  terminator     fd terminator: central terminator from bacteriophage fd (Otsuka and Kunisawa, 1982)
   2376..2484    +  oriT           oriT: incP origin of transfer
   2520..3108    +  rep_origin     ori: high-copy-number ColE1/pMB1/pBR322/pUC origin of replication
   3294..3434    -  misc_feature   bom: basis of mobility region from pBR322
   3536..3727    -  CDS            rop: Rop protein, which maintains plasmids at low copy number; rop
   3768..3878    +  CDS            mbeC (fragment): MBEC_ECOLX - Experimental evidence at protein level: Swiss-Prot protein existence level 1. Required for efficient mobilization of ColE1 plasmid and is thus essential to promote the specific transfer of the plasmid during conjugation. Probably functions by inducing DNA bending, helping the MbeA relaxase to melt the DNA around the nic site and cleave the phosphodiester bond. Binds specifically double-stranded DNA (dsDNA) containing the ColE1 oriT but does not recognize the inverted repeat (IR). From Escherichia coli.
   3907..3993    -  terminator     rrnB T1 terminator: Escherichia coli rrnB; transcription terminator T1 from the E. coli rrnB gene
>Addgene plasmid #127037 | pJUMP19-L3S1P51_T | addgene full sequence | sequence record 248425 | Addgene NGS Result
TTAATTAAGGAGTTGACGGCTAGCTCAGTCCTAGGTACAGTGCTAGCGTACTTAACTTCTGACTGAGTTG
CACGCTTAACTTCTGACTGAGTTGCACGCTGAATTCGCGGCCGCTTCTAGAGGGTCTGCGATGTTTGGTC
TCTGCTTTCGAAAAAAAAAAAAAGGCCTCCCAAATCGGGGGGCCTTTTTTATTGATAACAAAATGTTCGC
TTGAGACCTTTCATCGCGACCTACTAGTAGCGGCCGCTGCAGGGAGTAACTTCTGACTGAGTTGCATACT
TGTTTAACTTTAAGAAGGAGATATACAATGGTAGCCCGTAAAGGAGAAGAACTTTTCACTGGAGTTGTCC
CAATTCTTGTTGAATTAGATGGTGATGTTAATGGGCACAAATTTTCTGTCAGTGGAGAGGGTGAAGGTGA
TGCAACATACGGAAAACTTACCCTTAAATTTATTTGCACTACTGGAAAACTACCTGTTCCATGGCCAACA
CTTGTCACTACTTTCGGTTATGGTGTTCAATGCTTTGCGAGATACCCAGATCATATGAAACAGCATGACT
TTTTCAAGAGTGCCATGCCCGAAGGTTATGTACAGGAAAGAACTATATTTTTCAAAGATGACGGGAACTA
CAAGACACGTGCTGAAGTCAAGTTTGAAGGTGATACCCTTGTTAATAGAATCGAGTTAAAAGGTATTGAT
TTTAAAGAAGATGGAAACATTCTTGGACACAAATTGGAATACAACTATAACTCACACAATGTATACATCA
TGGCAGACAAACAAAAGAATGGAATCAAAGTTAACTTCAAAATTAGACACAACATTGAAGATGGAAGCGT
TCAACTAGCAGACCATTATCAACAAAATACTCCAATTGGCGATGGCCCTGTCCTTTTACCAGACAACCAT
TACCTGTCCACACAATCTGCCCTTTCGAAAGATCCCAACGAAAAGAGAGATCACATGGTCCTTCTTGAGT
TTGTAACAGCTGCTGGGATTACACATGGCATGGATGAACTATACAAAGGTTCGTAACTTCTGACTGAGTT
GCACGCTCTAGTCTTGGACTCCTGTTGATAGATCCAGTAATGACCTCAGAACTCCATCTGGATTTGTTCA
GAACGCTCGGTTGCCGCCGGGCGTTTTTTATTGGTGAGAATCCAGGGGTCCCCAATAATTACGATTTAAA
TTAGTAGCCCGCCTAATGAGCGGGCTTTTTTTTAATTCCCCTATTTGTTTATTTTTCTAAATACATTCAA
ATATGTATCCGCTCATGAGACAATAACCCTGATAAATGCTTCAATAATATTGAAAAAGGAAGAGTATGAG
CATTCAGCATTTTCGTGTGGCGCTGATTCCGTTTTTTGCGGCGTTTTGCCTGCCGGTGTTTGCGCATCCG
GAAACCCTGGTGAAAGTGAAAGATGCGGAAGATCAACTGGGTGCGCGCGTGGGCTATATTGAACTGGATC
TGAACAGCGGCAAAATTCTGGAATCTTTTCGTCCGGAAGAACGTTTTCCGATGATGAGCACCTTTAAAGT
GCTGCTGTGCGGTGCGGTTCTGAGCCGTGTGGATGCGGGCCAGGAACAACTGGGCCGTCGTATTCATTAT
AGCCAGAACGATCTGGTGGAATATAGCCCGGTGACCGAAAAACATCTGACCGATGGCATGACCGTGCGTG
AACTGTGCAGCGCGGCGATTACCATGAGCGATAACACCGCGGCGAACCTGCTGCTGACGACCATTGGCGG
TCCGAAAGAACTGACCGCGTTTCTGCATAACATGGGCGATCATGTGACCCGTCTGGATCGTTGGGAACCG
GAACTGAACGAAGCGATTCCGAACGATGAACGTGATACCACCATGCCGGCAGCAATGGCGACCACCCTGC
GTAAACTGCTGACGGGTGAGCTGCTGACCCTGGCAAGCCGCCAGCAACTGATTGATTGGATGGAAGCGGA
TAAAGTGGCGGGTCCGCTGCTGCGTAGCGCGCTGCCGGCTGGCTGGTTTATTGCGGATAAAAGCGGTGCG
GGCGAACGTGGCAGCCGTGGCATTATTGCGGCGCTGGGCCCGGATGGTAAACCGAGCCGTATTGTGGTGA
TTTATACCACCGGCAGCCAGGCGACGATGGATGAACGTAACCGTCAGATTGCGGAAATTGGCGCGAGCCT
GATTAAACATTGGTAAACCGATACAATTAAAGGCTCCTTTTGGAGCCTTTTTTTTTGGACGACCCTTGTC
CTTTTCCGCTGCATAACCCTGCTTCGGGGTCATTATAGCGATTTTTTCGGTATATCCATCCTTTTTCGCA
CGATATACAGGATTTTGCCAAAGGGTTCGTGTAGACTTTCCTTGGTGTATCCAACGGCGTCAGCCGGGCA
GGATAGGTGAAGTAGGCCCACCCGCGAGCGGGTGTTCCTTCTTCACTGTCCCTTATTCGCACCTGGCGGT
GCTCAACGGGAATCCTGCTCTGCGAGGCTGGCCGTAGGCCGGCCCCGTAGAAAAGATCAAAGGATCTTCT
TGAGATCCTTTTTTTCTGCGCGTAATCTGCTGCTTGCAAACAAAAAAACCACCGCTACCAGCGGTGGTTT
GTTTGCCGGATCAAGAGCTACCAACTCTTTTTCCGAAGGTAACTGGCTTCAGCAGAGCGCAGATACCAAA
TACTGTCCTTCTAGTGTAGCCGTAGTTAGGCCACCACTTCAAGAACTCTGTAGCACCGCCTACATACCTC
GCTCTGCTAATCCTGTTACCAGTGGCTGCTGCCAGTGGCGATAAGTCGTGTCTTACCGGGTTGGACTCAA
GACGATAGTTACCGGATAAGGCGCAGCGGTCGGGCTGAACGGGGGGTTCGTGCACACAGCCCAGCTTGGA
GCGAACGACCTACACCGAACTGAGATACCTACAGCGTGAGCTATGAGAAAGCGCCACGCTTCCCGAAGGG
AGAAAGGCGGACAGGTATCCGGTAAGCGGCAGGGTCGGAACAGGAGAGCGCACGAGGGAGCTTCCAGGGG
GAAACGCCTGGTATCTTTATAGTCCTGTCGGGTTTCGCCACCTCTGACTTGAGCGTCGATTTTTGTGATG
CTCGTCAGGGGGGCGGAGCCTATGGAAAAACGCCAGCAACGCGGCCTTTTTACGGTTCCTGGCCTTTTGC
TGGCCTTTTGCTCACATGTTCTTTCCTGCGTTATCCCCTGATTCTGTGGATAACCGTATTACCGCCTTTG
AGTGAGCTGATACCGCTCGCCGCAGCCGAACGACCGAGCGCAGCGAGTCAGTGAGCGAGGAAGCGGAAGA
GCGCCTGATGCGGTATTTTCTCCTTACGCATCTGTGCGGTATTTCACACCGCATATGGTGCACTCTCAGT
ACAATCTGCTCTGATGCCGCATAGTTAAGCCAGTATACACTCCGCTATCGCTACGTGACTGGGTCATGGC
TGCGCCCCGACACCCGCCAACACCCGCTGACGCGCCCTGACGGGCTTGTCTGCTCCCGGCATCCGCTTAC
AGACAAGCTGTGACAGTCTCCGGGAGCTGCATGTGTCAGAGGTTTTCACCGTCATCACCGAAACGCGCGA
GGCAGCTGCGGTAAAGCTCATCAGCGTGGTCGTGCAGCGATTCACAGATGTCTGCCTGTTCATCCGCGTC
CAGCTCGTTGAGTTTCTCCAGAAGCGTTAATGTCTGGCTTCTGATAAAGCGGGCCATGTTAAGGGCGGTT
TTTTCCTGTTTGGTCACTGATGCCTCCGTGTAAGGGGGATTTCTGTTCATGGGGGTAATGATACCGATGA
AACGAGAGAGGATGCTCACGATACGGGTTACTGATGATGAACATGCCCGGTTACTGGAACGTTGTGAGGG
TAAACAACTGGCGGTATGGATGCGGCGGGGGCGCGCCCAGCTGTCTAGGGCGGCGGATTTGTCCTACTCA
GGAGAGCGTTCACCGACAAACAACAGATAAAACGAAAGGCCCAGTCTTTCGACTGAGCCTTTCGTTTTAT
TTGATGCCT
